Addgene plasmid #205336: pBad33_ISCvi1_reRNA
Purpose: Bacterial expression of ISCvi1 TnpB and its reRNA
Depositing lab: Haoyi Wang. Depositing organization: Institute of Zoology, Chinese Academy of Sciences. Publication: Evolutionary mining and functional characterization of TnpB nucleases identify efficient miniature genome editors. Xiang G, Li Y, Sun J, Huo Y, Cao S, Cao Y, Guo Y, Yang L, Cai Y, Zhang YE, Wang H. Nat Biotechnol. 2023 Jun 29. doi: 10.1038/s41587-023-01857-x. PubMed 37386294.
Backbone
  Vector backbone: pBAD
  Vector type: Bacterial Expression
Growth in bacteria
  Bacterial resistance: Chloramphenicol, 25 μg/mL
  Growth temperature: 37°C
  Growth strain: DH5alpha
  Copy number: Low Copy
Gene/Insert
  Gene/Insert name: ISCvi1 TnpB
  Species: Other
  Cloning method: Unknown
Terms and licenses: Academic/Nonprofit Terms; Industry Terms: Not Available to Industry
How to cite: pBad33_ISCvi1_reRNA was a gift from Haoyi Wang (Addgene plasmid # 205336 ; http://n2t.net/addgene:205336 ; RRID:Addgene_205336)
