[The description below was written by a language model from this plasmid's Addgene catalogue record and pLannotate feature annotations shown in this document.]
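Description:
pBad33_ISCvi1_reRNA is a low-copy bacterial expression plasmid built on a pBAD33-type backbone and designed to co-express the ISCvi1 TnpB nuclease with its guide RNA (reRNA) in E. coli. It replicates from a p15A origin, which is compatible with ColE1-type plasmids and so allows it to be maintained alongside a second plasmid. Selection is by chloramphenicol, through a cat gene driven by its own promoter. The annotation also picks up several backbone remnants: an M13 phage origin, fragments of β-lactamase with the AmpR promoter, a partial ColE1/pUC origin, short RSF ori and IS1 fragments, and fragments of the tetracycline resistance gene and its promoter. These are partial and are not expected to act as functional markers; only chloramphenicol resistance is recorded.

The automated feature table does not annotate the TnpB coding sequence or the reRNA itself, nor does it detect araC or an araBAD promoter despite the pBAD name. It does show a constitutive J23119 promoter near the start of the sequence, followed by an unannotated stretch of about 1.1 kb, then a second J23119-derived promoter fragment and another unannotated region ending at the 5S rRNA and rrnB T1/T2 terminators. This layout is consistent with two constitutive transcription units, one for TnpB and one for the reRNA, but the assignment is an inference, because the record does not say which promoter drives which element. The source species of ISCvi1 is listed only as "Other".

The plasmid comes from a study that mined and characterized TnpB nucleases as miniature genome editors. It is suited to testing RNA-guided TnpB activity in bacteria, although the record does not describe a specific assay.
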