Features (pLannotate 1.2.2; 17 found; start..end, strand, type, name):
     17..50      +  promoter       J23119 promoter: bacterial promoter (Registry of Standard Biological Parts BBa J23119)
   1177..1206    +  promoter       J23119(SpeI) promoter (fragment): bacterial promoter (Registry of Standard Biological Parts BBa J23119) modified to end with an SpeI site
   1525..1640    +  ncRNA          5S rRNA: Accession: RF00001 - 5S ribosomal RNA
   1644..1730    +  terminator     rrnB T1 terminator: Escherichia coli rrnB; transcription terminator T1 from the E. coli rrnB gene
   1822..1849    +  terminator     rrnB T2 terminator: transcription terminator T2 from the E. coli rrnB gene
   1868..1959    +  promoter       AmpR promoter: bla
   1960..2079    +  CDS            AmpR (fragment): β-lactamase; bla; confers resistance to ampicillin, carbenicillin, and related antibiotics
   2080..2374    +  CDS            bla(M) (fragment): β-lactamase lacking the signal sequence; bla(M); allows cytosolic expression of β-lactamase
   2417..2797    +  rep_origin     M13 ori (sequence partly withheld): M13 bacteriophage origin of replication; arrow indicates direction of (+) strand synthesis
   2983..3216    +  rep_origin     ori (fragment): high-copy-number ColE1/pMB1/pBR322/pUC origin of replication
   3431..4087    -  CDS            cat: CAT_ECOLX - Experimental evidence at protein level: Swiss-Prot protein existence level 1. This enzyme is an effector of chloramphenicol resistance in bacteria. From Escherichia coli. This protein is used as a marker in many commonly used cloning vectors, such as pACYC184.
   4088..4190    -  promoter       cat promoter: promoter of the E. coli cat gene encoding chloramphenicol acetyltransferase
   4311..4454    +  mobile_element IS1 (fragment): prokaryotic transposable element IS1
   4573..4628    -  rep_origin     RSF ori (fragment): Plasmids containing the RSF 1030 origin of replication can be propagated in E. coli cells that contain additional plasmids with compatible origins.
   4716..5261    -  rep_origin     p15A ori: Plasmids containing the medium-copy-number p15A origin of replication can be propagated in E. coli cells that contain a second plasmid with the ColE1 origin.
   5298..5418    -  CDS            TcR (fragment): tetracycline efflux protein; tet; confers resistance to tetracycline
   5428..15      +  promoter       tet promoter (fragment) (across the origin): E. coli promoter for tetracycline efflux protein gene
>Addgene plasmid #205336 | pBad33_ISCvi1_reRNA | addgene full sequence | sequence record 411023 | Addgene NGS Result
CAGCTTATCATCGATCTGACAGCTAGCTCAGTCCTAGGTATAATGCTAGCCCCGGGAAAAGATCTAAAGA
GGAGAAAATGAACAAAGGTGTTAAGTTTAGGGCGTACCCCAATAAGGAACAACAAAACTTAATAAACCGA
ACACTCGGATGTTGCAGGCTCATCTACAACAAAGGTCTTGCTATGCGTAACGATGCCTATTCCAATGGCG
AAAAGATTGGCTATAACCAAACATCTGCTATGCTCACAAACCTTAAAAAGCAGGCTGACTTTGCTTTCCT
GAAGGATGTTGATTCTATTGCACTCCAGCAGTCTTTGAGGGATTTAGACCGTGGATTTAAAAATTTCTTT
GAGAAGCGTGCAAGACATCCGCAGTTCAAAAGTAAGCATAATAACCACCAGTCATACAGAACCATCAATC
AGGGCGATAACATCCGCATAATCGGGAAGTATATTAAGCTCCCGAAGCTCGGGTATGTCAAAATCAAACA
GTCCATGGAAGTCGGGCATATCAATAATGTCACGGTAGAGCGTACTCCTACGGGTAAATATTTTGTAGTT
CTGAATGTTGACTTTGAGCCAGAGTTTCGACCAAATGCAGGCTGCATGATTGGCATTGATGTCGGCATAA
AGGAGTTTTACTCCGACAGCAACGGCAATGTCGTCAATAACCCTAAGTATTTAGAGAAGTCAATGCGTAA
ACTCGCCAGAGAACAACGCAGGCTTTCTCGTAAGCAAAAAGGCTCTAATAATCGCAATAGACAGCGTGTT
AAGGTAGCTAAAGTCCATGAAAAGATAACTAATCAGCGTAACGATTTCCTTCAAAAACAGTCAACGATAC
TTGTTAGCGAAAACCAAACGATCTGTATCGAAGACCTGAATGTAAAAGGAATGATTCGTAATCATAAACT
TGCACAACACATAGCAAGCTGTTCATGGTCTAAGTTCTTTGCAATGCTTGAATACAAGGCTATATGGTAC
GGAAATGACATAATCAAAGTACCTACTATGTATCCAAGCAGTCAGACATGCAGTTGTTGTGGGTATAAGA
ACCCGTTTGTAAAGAATCTCTCAATCAGAGAATGGGAATGTCCTAATTGTCACGCAAAGCACGATAGAGA
CACCAACGCAAGCATAACCATCTTAAATAAAGGGCTGTCAATAGCCTGAGAGATCTTTGACAGCTAGCTC
AGTCCTAGGTATAATAGCAAAGCACGATAGAGACACCAACGCAAGCATAACCATCTTAAATAAAGGGCTG
TCAATAGCCTGACATATATAAAATACCGTAGGGCATACGGGAATTTACGCTTGTGGACACTGTGTAAGAC
GAGCCAACAAGGTAACTTGTTAGGAACGCAGTAGTGGTTGAAGCAAGAATCCCACGACTTTAGTCGTGTG
GAGTGTCAAGCTCGGAGATCATCATTGCGTTTTTTAAGCTTGGCTGTTTTGGCGGATGAGAGAAGATTTT
CAGCCTGATACAGATTAAATCAGAACGCAGAAGCGGTCTGATAAAACAGAATTTGCCTGGCGGCAGTAGC
GCGGTGGTCCCACCTGACCCCATGCCGAACTCAGAAGTGAAACGCCGTAGCGCCGATGGTAGTGTGGGGT
CTCCCCATGCGAGAGTAGGGAACTGCCAGGCATCAAATAAAACGAAAGGCTCAGTCGAAAGACTGGGCCT
TTCGTTTTATCTGTTGTTTGTCGGTGAACGCTCTCCTGAGTAGGACAAATCCGCCGGGAGCGGATTTGAA
CGTTGCGAAGCAACGGCCCGGAGGGTGGCGGGCAGGACGCCCGCCATAAACTGCCAGGCATCAAATTAAG
CAGAAGGCCATCCTGACGGATGGCCTTTTTGCGTTTCTACAAACTCTTTTGTTTATTTTTCTAAATACAT
TCAAATATGTATCCGCTCATGAGACAATAACCCTGATAAATGCTTCAATAATATTGAAAAAGGAAGAGTA
TGAGTATTCAACATTTCCGTGTCGCCCTTATTCCCTTTTTTGCGGCATTTTGCCTTCCTGTTTTTGCTCA
CCCAGAAACGCTGGTGAAAGTAAAAGATGCTGAAGATCAGTTGGGTGCAGCAAACTATTAACTGGCGAAC
TACTTACTCTAGCTTCCCGGCAACAATTAATAGACTGGATGGAGGCGGATAAAGTTGCAGGACCACTTCT
GCGCTCGGCCCTTCCGGCTGGCTGGTTTATTGCTGATAAATCTGGAGCCGGTGAGCGTGGGTCTCGCGGT
ATCATTGCAGCACTGGGGCCAGATGGTAAGCCCTCCCGTATCGTAGTTATCTACACGACGGGGAGTCAGG
CAACTATGGATGAACGAAATAGACAGATCGCTGAGATAGGTGCCTCACTGATTAAGCATTGGTAACTGTC
AGACCAAGTTTACTCATATATACTTTAGATTGATT
[125 nt withheld, positions 2416-2540]
C
[141 nt withheld, positions 2542-2682]
CCTTTGACGTTGGAGTCCACGTTCTTT
[37 nt withheld, positions 2710-2746]
ACCCTATCTCGGGCTATTCTTTTGATTTATAAGGGATTTTGCCGATTTCGGCCTATTGGTTAAAAAATGA
GCTGATTTAACAAAAATTTAACGCGAATTTTAACAAAATATTAACGTTTACAATTTAAAAGGATCTAGGT
GAAGATCCTTTTTGATAATCTCATGACCAAAATCCCTTAACGTGAGTTTTCGTTCCACTGAGCGTCAGAC
CCCGTAGAAAAGATCAAAGGATCTTCTTGAGATCCTTTTTTTCTGCGCGTAATCTGCTGCTTGCAAACAA
AAAAACCACCGCTACCAGCGGTGGTTTGTTTGCCGGATCAAGAGCTACCAACTCTTTTTCCGAAGGTAAC
TGGCTTCAGCAGAGCGCAGATACCAAATACTGTCCTTCTAGTGTAGCCGTAGTTAGGCCACCACTTCAAG
AACTCTGTAGCACCGCCTACATACCTCGCTCTGCTAATCCTGTTACCAGTCAGGCATTTGAGAAGCACAC
GGTCACACTGCTTCCGGTAGTCAATAAACCGGTAAACCAGCAATAGACATAAGCGGCTATTTAACGACCC
TGCCCTGAACCGACGACCGGGTCGAATTTGCTTTCGAATTTCTGCCATTCATCCGCTTATTATCACTTAT
TCAGGCGTAGCAACCAGGCGTTTAAGGGCACCAATAACTGCCTTAAAAAAATTACGCCCCGCCCTGCCAC
TCATCGCAGTACTGTTGTAATTCATTAAGCATTCTGCCGACATGGAAGCCATCACAAACGGCATGATGAA
CCTGAATCGCCAGCGGCATCAGCACCTTGTCGCCTTGCGTATAATATTTGCCCATGGTGAAAACGGGGGC
GAAGAAGTTGTCCATATTGGCCACGTTTAAATCAAAACTGGTGAAACTCACCCAGGGATTGGCTGAGACG
AAAAACATATTCTCAATAAACCCTTTAGGGAAATAGGCCAGGTTTTCACCGTAACACGCCACATCTTGCG
AATATATGTGTAGAAACTGCCGGAAATCGTCGTGGTATTCACTCCAGAGCGATGAAAACGTTTCAGTTTG
CTCATGGAAAACGGTGTAACAAGGGTGAACACTATCCCATATCACCAGCTCACCGTCTTTCATTGCCATA
CGGAACTCCGGATGAGCATTCATCAGGCGGGCAAGAATGTGAATAAAGGCCGGATAAAACTTGTGCTTAT
TTTTCTTTACGGTCTTTAAAAAGGCCGTAATATCCAGCTGAACGGTCTGGTTATAGGTACATTGAGCAAC
TGACTGAAATGCCTCAAAATGTTCTTTACGATGCCATTGGGATATATCAACGGTGGTATATCCAGTGATT
TTTTTCTCCATTTTAGCTTCCTTAGCTCCTGAAAATCTCGATAACTCAAAAAATACGCCCGGTAGTGATC
TTATTTCATTATGGTGAAAGTTGGAACCTCTTACGTGCCGATCAACGTCTCATTTTCGCCAAAAGTTGGC
CCAGGGCTTCCCGGTATCAACAGGGACACCAGGATTTATTTATTCTGCGAAGTGATCTTCCGTCACAGGT
ATTTATTCGGCGCAAAGTGCGTCGGGTGATGCTGCCAACTTACTGATTTAGTGTATGATGGTGTTTTTGA
GGTGCTCCAGTGGCTTCTGTTTCTATCAGCTGTCCCTCCTGTTCAGCTACTGACGGGGTGGTGCGTAACG
GCAAAAGCACCGCCGGACATCAGCGCTAGCGGAGTGTATACTGGCTTACTATGTTGGCACTGATGAGGGT
GTCAGTGAAGTGCTTCATGTGGCAGGAGAAAAAAGGCTGCACCGGTGCGTCAGCAGAATATGTGATACAG
GATATATTCCGCTTCCTCGCTCACTGACTCGCTACGCTCGGTCGTTCGACTGCGGCGAGCGGAAATGGCT
TACGAACGGGGCGGAGATTTCCTGGAAGATGCCAGGAAGATACTTAACAGGGAAGTGAGAGGGCCGCGGC
AAAGCCGTTTTTCCATAGGCTCCGCCCCCCTGACAAGCATCACGAAATCTGACGCTCAAATCAGTGGTGG
CGAAACCCGACAGGACTATAAAGATACCAGGCGTTTCCCCCTGGCGGCTCCCTCGTGCGCTCTCCTGTTC
CTGCCTTTCGGTTTACCGGTGTCATTCCGCTGTTATGGCCGCGTTTGTCTCATTCCACGCCTGACACTCA
GTTCCGGGTAGGCAGTTCGCTCCAAGCTGGACTGTATGCACGAACCCCCCGTTCAGTCCGACCGCTGCGC
CTTATCCGGTAACTATCGTCTTGAGTCCAACCCGGAAAGACATGCAAAAGCACCACTGGCAGCAGCCACT
GGTAATTGATTTAGAGGAGTTAGTCTTGAAGTCATGCGCCGGTTAAGGCTAAACTGAAAGGACAAGTTTT
GGTGACTGCGCTCCTCCAAGCCAGTTACCTCGGTTCAAAGAGTTGGTAGCTCAGAGAACCTTCGAAAAAC
CGCCCTGCAAGGCGGTTTTTTCGTTTTCAGAGCAAGAGATTACGCGCAGACCAAAACGATCTCAAGAAGA
TCATCTTATTAATCAGATAAAATATTTCTAGGCTCATGAGCCCGAAGTGGCGAGCCCGATCTTCCCCATC
GGTGATGTCGGCGATATAGGCGCCAGCAACCGCACCTGTGGCGCCGGTGATGCCGGCCACGATGCGTCCG
GCGTAGAGGATCTGCTCATGTTTGA
